Addgene plasmid #91100: pMOD_C3013
Purpose: Module C, Promoter: PvUbi2, Gene: GFP (+ BaeI site for GT donor cloning), Terminator: pea rbcsE9
Depositing lab: Daniel Voytas. Depositing organization: University of Minnesota. Publication: A multi-purpose toolkit to enable advanced genome engineering in plants. Cermak T, Curtin SJ, Gil-Humanes J, Cegan R, Kono TJY, Konecna E, Belanto JJ, Starker CG, Mathre JW, Greenstein RL, Voytas DF. Plant Cell. 2017 May 18. pii: tpc.00922.2016. doi: 10.1105/tpc.16.00922. PubMed 28522548.
Backbone
  Vector backbone: pMOD_C0000
  Vector type: Unspecified
Growth in bacteria
  Bacterial resistance: Ampicillin, 100 μg/mL
  Growth temperature: 37°C
  Growth strain: DH5alpha
  Copy number: High Copy
Gene/Insert
  Gene/Insert name: GFP (+ BaeI site for GT donor cloning)
  Promoter: PvUbi2
  Cloning method: Gibson Cloning
  Sequencing primers: 5′ unknown
Terms and licenses: Academic/Nonprofit Terms; Industry Terms: Not Available to Industry
How to cite: pMOD_C3013 was a gift from Daniel Voytas (Addgene plasmid # 91100 ; http://n2t.net/addgene:91100 ; RRID:Addgene_91100)
