[The description below was written by a language model from this plasmid's Addgene catalogue record and pLannotate feature annotations shown in this document.]
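Description:
pMOD_C3013 is a "Module C" plasmid from a modular plant genome engineering toolkit, built on the pMOD_C0000 backbone by Gibson cloning. It is a small (about 5 kb), high-copy E. coli plasmid that replicates from a ColE1/pUC-type origin and is selected with ampicillin through a β-lactamase gene driven by its native bla promoter. The catalogue lists the vector type as unspecified. As a module plasmid, it appears intended to supply a pre-assembled expression cassette for combination with other modules into a final plant transformation vector, rather than for direct delivery into plants, although the record does not describe the assembly scheme.

The payload is a GFP reporter cassette. According to the record, GFP is expressed from the PvUbi2 promoter, a ubiquitin-type plant promoter. The automated feature table does not annotate this promoter, but the roughly 2 kb unannotated stretch between the origin and the fluorescent protein coding sequence is where it would be expected to lie. The coding sequence is annotated as an Aequorea victoria-derived GFP variant (matched to "sg12"), and it is followed directly by a fragment of the pea rbcS-E9 terminator, which provides transcription termination and polyadenylation.

The construct also carries a BaeI site, again not annotated in the feature table, intended for cloning a gene targeting (GT) donor template. BaeI is a type IIS-like enzyme that cuts outside its recognition sequence, so a donor fragment can be inserted alongside the GFP marker. The plasmid therefore serves to combine a visual reporter of transformation or expression with a user-supplied homology-directed repair donor in plant genome editing experiments.
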