Features (pLannotate 1.2.2; 5 found; start..end, strand, type, name):
     80..668     +  rep_origin     ori: high-copy-number ColE1/pMB1/pBR322/pUC origin of replication
   2758..3474    +  CDS            sg12: sg12 is a basic (constitutively fluorescent) long stokes shift fluorescent protein published in 1997, derived from Aequorea victoria.
   3484..3789    +  terminator     E9 terminator (fragment): terminator and polyadenylation signal from the pea rbcS-E9 gene
   3928..4028    +  promoter       AmpR promoter: bla
   4029..4889    +  CDS            AmpR: β-lactamase; bla; confers resistance to ampicillin, carbenicillin, and related antibiotics
>Addgene plasmid #91100 | pMOD_C3013 | addgene full sequence | sequence record 181837 | Addgene NGS Result
GCCTTGACGGCAAAATCCCTTAACGTGAGTTTTCGTTCCACTGAGCGTCAGACCCCGTAGAAAAGATCAA
AGGATCTTCTTGAGATCCTTTTTTTCTGCGCGTAATCTGCTGCTTGCAAACAAAAAAACCACCGCTACCA
GCGGTGGTTTGTTTGCCGGATCAAGAGCTACTAACTCTTTTTCCGAAGGTAACTGGCTTCAGCAGAGCGC
AGATACCAAATACTGTTCTTCTAGTGTAGCCGTAGTTAGGCCACCACTTCAAGAACTCTGTAGCACCGCC
TACATACCTCGCTCTGCTAATCCTGTTACCAGTGGCTGCTGCCAGTGGCGATAAGTCGTGTCTTACCGGG
TTGGACTCAAGACGATAGTTACCGGATAAGGCGCAGCGGTCGGGCTGAACGGGGGGTTCGTGCTCACAGC
CCAGCTTGGAGCGAACGACCTACACCGAACTGAGATACCTACAGCGTGAGCTATGAGAAAGCGCCACGCT
TCCCGAAGGGAGAAAGGCGGACAGGTATCCGGTAAGCGGCAGGGTCGGAACAGGAGAGCGCACGAGGGAG
CTTCCAGGGGGAAACGCCTGGTATCTTTATAGTCCTGTCGGGTTTCGCCACCTCTGACTTGAGCGTCGAT
TTTTGTGATGCTCGTCAGGGGGGCGGAGCCTATGGAAAAACGCCAGCAACGCGGCCTTTTTACGGTTCCT
GGCCTTTTGCTGGCCTTTTGCTCACATGTTCTTTCCTGCGTTATCCCCTGATTCTGTGGATAACCGTATT
ACCGCCTTTGAGTGAGCTGATACCGCTCGCCGCAGCCGAACGACCGAGCGCAGCGAGTCAGTGAGCGAGG
AAGCGGAAGAGCGCCCACCTGCAACGCCGGCGTAATATGGCGCGCCGAAGCCAACTAAACAAGACCATAA
CCATGGTGACATTTGACATAGTTGTTTACTACTTGCTTGAGCCCCACCCTTGCTTATCGGTTGAACATTA
CAAGATACACTGCGGGTGGCCTAAGGCACACCGTCCGAAACCGGCAAACCAAGCCTGATCGCCGAAATCC
AAAATCACTACCGGCAATCTCTAAAGTTTATTTCATCCTTATATGACGAGGAAAGAAAAGAAGAGAGAAA
TAATATCTTAACTTCTAAATCAGTCGCGTCAACTTTCTCGGCTAAGAAAGTGAGCACTATCATTTCGAAG
ACCATGTCATGAGTGCCGACTTGCCATATCTTATTATATTCTTATTTATTTAATTATAATCCCATTGCAA
TACGTCTATTCTATCATGGCCTGCCACTAACGCTCCGTCTAACGTCGTTAAGCCATTGTCATAAGCGGCT
GCTCAAAACTCTTCCCGGTGGAGGCGAGGCGTTAACGGCGTCTACAAATCTAACGGCCACCAACCATCCA
GCCGCCTCTCGAAAGCTCCGCTCCGATCGCGGAAATTGCGTGGCGGAGACGAGCGGGCTCCTCTCACACG
GCCCGGAACCGTCACGGCACGGGTGGGGGATTCCTTCCCCAACCCTCCCCACCTCTCCTCCCCCCGTCGC
AGCCCATAAATACAGGGCCCTCCGCGCCTCTTCCCACAATCTCACATCGTCTCATCGTTCGGAGCGCACA
ACCCCCGGGTTCCAAATCCAAATTGCTCTCCTCGCGACCCTCGGCGATCCTTCCCCCGCTTCAAGGTACG
GCGATCGTCTCCCCCGTCCTCTTGCCCCATCTCCTCGCTCGGCGTGGTTTGGTGGTTCTGCTTGGTCTGT
GGCTAGGAACTAGGCTGAGGCGTTGACGAAATCATGCTAGATCCGCGTGTTTCCTGATCGTGGGTGGCTG
GGAGGTGGGGTTTTCGTGTAGATCTGATCGGTTCCGCTGTTTATCCTGTCATGCTCATGTGATTTGTGGG
GATTTTAGGTCGTTTGTCCGGGAATCGTGGGGTTGCTTCTAGGCTGTTCGTAGATGAGATCGTTCTCACG
ATCTGCTGGGTCGCTGCCTAGGTTCAGCTAGGTCTGCCCTGTTTTTGGGTTCGTTTTCGGGATCTGTACG
TGCATCTATTATCTGGTTCGATGGTGCTAGCTAGGAACAAACAACTGATTCGTCCGATCGATTGTTTTGT
TGCCATGTGCAAGGTTAGGTCGTTATCTGATTGCTGTAGATCAGAGTAGAATAAGATCATCACAAGCTAG
CTCTTGGGCTTATTATGAATCTGCGTTTGTTGCATGATTAAGATGATTATGCTTTTTCTTATGCTGCCGT
TTGTATATGATGCGGTAGCTTTTAACTGAATAGCACACCTTTCCTGTTTAGTTAGATTAGATTAGATTGC
ATGATAGATGAGGATATATGCTGCTACATCAGTTTGATGATTCTCTGGTACCTCATAATCAACTAGCTCA
TGTGCTTAAATTGAAACTGCATGTGCCACATGATTAAGATGCTAAGATTGGTGAAGATATATACGCTGCT
GTTCCTATAGGATCCTGTAGCTTTTACCTGGTCAACATGCATCGTCCTGTTATGGATAGATATGCATGAT
AGATGAAGATATGTACTGCTACAATTTGATGATTCTTTTGTGCACCTGATGATCATGCATGCTCTTTGCC
CTTACTTTGATATACTTGGATGATGGCATGCTTAGTACTAATGATGTGATGAACACACATGACCTGTTGG
TATGAATATGATGTTGCTGTTTGCTTGTGATGAGTTCTGTTTGTTTACTGCTAGGCACTTACCCTGTTGT
CTGGTTCTCTTTTGCAGAACCTGCAGGATGGTGAGTAAAGGAGAAGAACTTTTCACTGGAGTTGTCCCAA
TTCTTGTTGAATTAGATGGTGATGTTAATGGGCACAAATTTTCTGTCAGTGGAGAGGGTGAAGGTGATGC
AACATACGGAAAACTTACCCTTAAATTTATTTGCACTACTGGAAAACTACCTGTTCCATGGCCAACCCTG
GTCACCACCCTGACCTACGGCGTGCAGTGCTTCTCCCGTTACCCTGATCATATGAAGCGGCACGACTTCT
TCAAGAGCGCCATGCCTGAGGGATACGTGCAGGAGAGGACCATCTTCTTCAAGGACGACGGGAACTACAA
GACACGTGCTGAAGTCAAGTTTGAGGGAGACACCCTCGTCAACAGGATCGAGCTTAAGGGAATCGATTTC
AAGGAGGACGGAAACATCCTCGGCCACAAGTTGGAATACAACTACAACTCCCACAACGTATACATCATGG
CCGACAAGCAAAAGAACGGCATCAAAGCCAACTTCAAGACCCGCCACAACATCGAAGACGGCGGCGTGCA
ACTCGCTGATCATTATCAACAAAATACTCCAATTGGCGATGGCCCTGTCCTTTTACCAGACAACCATTAC
CTGTCCACACAATCTGCCCTTTCGAAAGATCCCAACGAAAAGAGAGACCACATGGTCCTTCTTGAGTTTG
TAACAGCTGCTGGGATTACACATGGCATGGATGAACTATACAAATAACTCGAGGTTCGAGTATTATGGCA
TTGGGAAAACTGTTTTTCTTGTACCATTTGTTGTGCTTGTAATTTACTGTGTTTTTTATTCGGTTTTCGC
TATCGAACTGTGAAATGGAAATGGATGGAGAAGAGTTAATGAATGATATGGTCCTTTTGTTCATTCTCAA
ATTAATATTATTTGTTTTTTCTCTTATTTGTTGTGTGTTGAATTTGAAATTATAAGAGATATGCAAACAT
TTTGTTTTGAGTAAAAATGTGTCAAATCGTGGCCTCTAATGACCGAAGTTAATATGAGGAGTAAAACACT
TGTAGTTGTGAGCTCGCGCGTAGTCCTCGGTAATATCGCAGAACAAAAGTACCTGATATCGAGTGTACTT
CAAGTCACACCGGCGAGTGACTAGCAGGTGATGAAAAGCCTTAGGGTCAGGTGGCACTTTTCGGGGAAAT
GTGCGATGAACCCCTATTTGTTTATTTTTCTAAATACATTCAAATATGTATCCGCTAATGAGACAATAAC
CCTGATAAATGCTTCAATTATATTGAAAAAGGAAGAGTATGAGTATCCAACATTTCCGTGTCGCCCTTAT
TCCCTTTTTTGCGGCCTTCTGCCTTCCTGTTTTTGCTCACCCAGAAACGCTGGTGAAAGTAAAAGATGCT
GAAGATCAGTTGGGTGCCCGAGTGGGTTACATTGAACTGGATCTCAACAGCGGCAAAATCTTAGAGAGTT
TTCGCCCCGAAGAACGCTTCCCAATGATGAGCACTTTCAAAGTTCTGCTATGTGGCGCGGTGTTATCCCG
TATTGATGCTGGGCAAGAGCAACTCGGTCGCCGCATACACTATTCTCAGAATGACTTGGTTGAGTATTCA
CCAGTCACAGAAAAGCATCTTACGGATGGCATGACAGTAAGAGAATTATGTAGTGCTGCCATAACCATGA
GTGATAACACTGCGGCCAACTTACTTCTGACAACGATTGGAGGACCGAAGGAGCTAACCGCTTTTTTGCA
CAACATGGGGGATCATGTAACTCGCCTTGATCGTTGGGAACCGGAGCTGAATGAAGCCATACCAAACGAC
GAGCGTGACACCACGATGCCTGTAGCAATGGCAACAACTCTCCGCAAACTATTAACTGGCGAACTACTTA
CTCTTGCTTCACGCCAGCAACTCATTGACTGGATGGAGGCGGACAAAGTTGCAGGACCACTTCTGCGCTC
GGCACTTCCGGCTGGCTGGTTTATTGCTGATAAATCTGGAGCCGGTGAGCGTGGGTCTCGCGGTATCATT
GCAGCACTGGGGCCAGATGGTAAGCCCTCCCGTATCGTAGTTATCTACACGACGGGGAGTCAGGCAACTA
TGGATGAACGAAATAGACAGATCGCTGAGATAGGTGCCTCACTGATTAAGCATTGGTAACTGTCAGACGA
AGGGAAATAAATAGTAGCCCGCCTGATGTGCGGGCTTTTTTTTGGTGGTGGTTACCAGTGTCGCTTAGCT
ACCGTAGGTCCTCTTAGGCGGTCCGATTAGCGACATAGTCATCAAT
